>Addgene plasmid #212631 | pGag-mCherry | addgene full sequence | sequence record 422301 | Addgene NGS Result
AGCTTGGCCCATTGCATACGTTGTATCCATATCATAATATGTACATTTATATTGGCTCATGTCCAACATT
ACCGCCATGTTGACATTGATTATTGACTAGTTATTAATAGTAATCAATTACGGGGTCATTAGTTCATAGC
CCATATATGGAGTTCCGCGTTACATAACTTACGGTAAATGGCCCGCCTGGCTGACCGCCCAACGACCCCC
GCCCATTGACGTCAATAATGACGTATGTTCCCATAGTAACGCCAATAGGGACTTTCCATTGACGTCAATG
GGTGGAGTATTTACGGTAAACTGCCCACTTGGCAGTACATCAAGTGTATCATATGCCAAGTACGCCCCCT
ATTGACGTCAATGACGGTAAATGGCCCGCCTGGCATTATGCCCAGTACATGACCTTATGGGACTTTCCTA
CTTGGCAGTACATCTACGTATTAGTCATCGCTATTACCATGGTGATGCGGTTTTGGCAGTACATCAATGG
GCGTGGATAGCGGTTTGACTCACGGGGATTTCCAAGTCTCCACCCCATTGACGTCAATGGGAGTTTGTTT
TGGCACCAAAATCAACGGGACTTTCCAAAATGTCGTAACAACTCCGCCCCATTGACGCAAATGGGCGGTA
GGCGTGTACGGTGGGAGGTCTATATAAGCAGAGCTCGTTTAGTGAACCGTCAGATCGCCTGGAGACGCCA
TCCACGCTGTTTTGACCTCCATAGAAGACACCGGGACCGATCCAGCCTCCCCTCGAAGCTTACATGTGGT
ACCGAGCTCGGATCCTGAGAACTTCAGGGTGAGTCTATGGGACCCTTGATGTTTTCTTTCCCCTTCTTTT
CTATGGTTAAGTTCATGTCATAGGAAGGGGAGAAGTAACAGGGTACACATATTGACCAAATCAGGGTAAT
TTTGCATTTGTAATTTTAAAAAATGCTTTCTTCTTTTAATATACTTTTTTGTTTATCTTATTTCTAATAC
TTTCCCTAATCTCTTTCTTTCAGGGCAATAATGATACAATGTATCATGCCTCTTTGCACCATTCTAAAGA
ATAACAGTGATAATTTCTGGGTTAAGGCAATAGCAATATTTCTGCATATAAATATTTCTGCATATAAATT
GTAACTGATGTAAGAGGTTTCATATTGCTAATAGCAGCTACAATCCAGCTACCATTCTGCTTTTATTTTA
TGGTTGGGATAAGGCTGGATTATTCTGAGTCCAAGCTAGGCCCTTTTGCTAATCATGTTCATACCTCTTA
TCTTCCTCCCACAGCTCCTGGGCAACGTGCTGGTCTGTGTGCTGGCCCATCACTTTGGCAAAGAATTCAT
GGGCCAGACTGTTACCACTCCCTTAAGTTTGACCTTAGGTCACTGGAAAGATGTCGAGCGGATCGCTCAC
AACCAGTCGGTAGATGTCAAGAAGAGACGTTGGGTTACCTTCTGCTCTGCAGAATGGCCAACCTTTAACG
TCGGATGGCCGCGAGACGGCACCTTTAACCGAGACCTCATCACCCAGGTTAAGATCAAGGTCTTTTCACC
TGGCCCGCATGGACACCCAGACCAGGTCCCCTACATCGTGACCTGGGAAGCCTTGGCTTTTGACCCCCCT
CCCTGGGTCAAGCCCTTTGTACACCCTAAGCCTCCGCCTCCTCTTCCTCCATCCGCCCCGTCTCTCCCCC
TTGAACCTCCTCGTTCGACCCCGCCTCGATCCTCCCTTTATCCAGCCCTCACTCCTTCTCTAGGCGCCAA
ACCTAAACCTCAAGTTCTTTCTGACAGTGGGGGGCCGCTCATCGACCTACTTACAGAAGACCCCCCGCCT
TATAGGGACCCAAGACCACCCCCTTCCGACAGGGACGGAAATGGTGGAGAAGCGACCCCTGCGGGAGAGG
CACCGGACCCCTCCCCAATGGCATCTCGCCTACGTGGGAGACGGGAGCCCCCTGTGGCCGACTCCACTAC
CTCGCAGGCATTCCCCCTCCGCGCAGGAGGAAACGGACAGCTTCAATACTGGCCGTTCTCCTCTTCTGAC
CTTTACAACTGGAAAAATAATAACCCTTCTTTTTCTGAAGATCCAGGTAAACTGACAGCTCTGATCGAGT
CTGTCCTCATCACCCATCAGCCCACCTGGGACGACTGTCAGCAGCTGTTGGGGACTCTGCTGACCGGAGA
AGAAAAACAACGGGTGCTCTTAGAGGCTAGAAAGGCGGTGCGGGGCGATGATGGGCGCCCCACTCAACTG
CCCAATGAAGTCGATGCCGCTTTTCCCCTCGAGCGCCCAGACTGGGATTACACCACCCAGGCAGGTAGGA
ACCACCTAGTCCACTATCGCCAGTTGCTCCTAGCGGGTCTCCAAAACGCGGGCAGAAGCCCCACCAATTT
GGCCAAGGTAAAAGGAATAACACAAGGGCCCAATGAGTCTCCCTCGGCCTTCCTAGAGAGACTTAAGGAA
GCCTATCGCAGGTACACTCCTTATGACCCTGAGGACCCAGGGCAAGAAACTAATGTGTCTATGTCTTTCA
TTTGGCAGTCTGCCCCAGACATTGGGAGAAAGTTAGAGAGGTTAGAAGATTTAAAAAACAAGACGCTTGG
AGATTTGGTTAGAGAGGCAGAAAAGATCTTTAATAAACGAGAAACCCCGGAAGAAAGAGAGGAACGTATC
AGGAGAGAAACAGAGGAAAAAGAAGAACGCCGTAGGACAGAGGATGAGCAGAAAGAGAAAGAAAGAGATC
GTAGGAGACATAGAGAGATGAGCAAGCTATTGGCCACTGTCGTTAGTGGACAGAAACAGGATAGACAGGG
AGGAGAACGAAGGAGGTCCCAACTCGATCGCGACCAGTGTGCCTACTGCAAAGAAAAGGGGCACTGGGCT
AAAGATTGTCCCAAGAAACCACGAGGACCTCGGGGACCAAGACCGCAGGGATCAGGATCAGGATCAGGAG
TGTCCAAGGGCGAGGAAGATAACATGGCCATCATCAAGGAGTTCATGAGGTTTAAGGTCCACATGGAGGG
TTCAGTCAATGGCCACGAGTTCGAGATTGAAGGCGAGGGCGAGGGCCGCCCCTACGAAGGGACACAGACG
GCGAAATTGAAGGTGACCAAAGGCGGGCCATTGCCCTTCGCATGGGACATCTTGTCCCCTCAGTTTATGT
ATGGCAGCAAGGCCTATGTTAAGCACCCCGCTGATATCCCGGACTACTTGAAGCTGTCCTTTCCAGAGGG
GTTTAAATGGGAGCGCGTTATGAATTTCGAAGACGGAGGAGTGGTTACGGTGACGCAGGACTCATCCCTG
CAGGACGGAGAATTTATATATAAGGTTAAGTTGAGAGGCACAAACTTCCCAAGCGACGGCCCTGTGATGC
AGAAGAAAACAATGGGGTGGGAAGCTTCCAGCGAGCGCATGTACCCCGAAGATGGCGCCCTCAAGGGCGA
GATAAAGCAAAGGCTGAAACTTAAGGACGGCGGTCATTACGACGCGGAGGTCAAGACAACTTACAAGGCT
AAAAAACCCGTTCAGTTGCCTGGGGCTTACAATGTTAATATCAAACTTGACATCACAAGCCACAATGAAG
ACTATACGATCGTGGAGCAGTATGAACGAGCGGAAGGCAGGCACTCAACGGGGGGGATGGACGAGCTTTA
CAAGTAACTAGAGCTCGCTGATCAGCCTCGACTGTGCCTTCTAGTTACCAGCCATCTGTTGTTTGCCCCT
CCCCCGTGCCTTCCTTGACCCTGGAAGGTGCCACTCCCACTGTCCTTTCCTAATAAAATGAGGAAATTGC
ATCGCATTGTCTGAGTAGGTGTCATTCTATTCTGGGGGGTGGGGTGGGGCAGGACAGCAAGGGGGAGGAT
TGGGAAGAGAATAGCAGGCATGCTGGGGACATGGCGCGTTCAACGCTCTCAAAACCCCTTAAAAATAAGG
TTAACCCGCGAGGCCCCCTAAGAATTCACCCCACCAGTGCAGGCTGCCTATCAGAAAGTGGTGGCTGGTG
TGGCTAATGCCCTGGCCCACAAGTATCACTAAGCTCGCTTTCTTGCTGTCCAATTTCTATTAAAGGTTCC
TTTGTTCCCTAAGTCCAACTACTAAACTGGGGGATATTATGAAGGGCCTTGAGCATCTGGATTCTGCCTA
ATAAAAAACATTTATTTTCATTGCAATGATGTATTTAAATTATTTCTGAATATTTTACTAAAAAGGGAAT
GTGGGAGGTCAGTGCATTTAAAACATAAAGAAATGAAGAGCTAGTTCAAACCTTGGGAAAATACACTATA
TCTTAAACTCCATGAAAGAAGGTGAGGCTGCAAACAGCTAATGCACATTGGCAACAGCCCCTGATGCCTA
TGCCTTATTCATCCCTCAGAAAAGGATTCAAGTAGAGGCTTGATTTGGAGGTTAAAGTTTTGCTATGCTG
TATTTTACATTACTTATTGTTTTAGCTGTCCTCATGAATGTCTTTTCACTACCCATTTGCTTATCCTGCA
TCTCTCAGCCTTGACTCCACTCAGTTCTCTTGCTTAGAGATACCACCTTTCCCCTGAAGTGTTCCTTCCA
TGTTTTACGGCGAGATGGTTTCTCCTCGCCTGGCCACTCAGCCTTAGTTGTCTCTGTTGTCTTATAGAGG
TCTACTTGAAGAAGGAAAAACAGGGGGCATGGTTTGACTGTCCTGTGAGCCCTTCTTCCCTGCCTCCCCC
ACTCACAGTGACCCGGAATCCCTCGACATGGCAGTCTAGAATTCTTGAAGACGAAAGGGCCTCGTGATAC
GCCTATTTTTATAGGTTAATGTCATGATAATAATGGTTTCTTAGACGTCAGGTGGCACTTTTCGGGGAAA
TGTGCGCGGAACCCCTATTTGTTTATTTTTCTAAATACATTCAAATATGTATCCGCTCATGAGACAATAA
CCCTGATAAATGCTTCAATAATATTGAAAAAGGAAGAGTATGAGTATTCAACATTTCCGTGTCGCCCTTA
TTCCCTTTTTTGCGGCATTTTGCCTTCCTGTTTTTGCTCACCCAGAAACGCTGGTGAAAGTAAAAGATGC
TGAAGATCAGTTGGGTGCACGAGTGGGTTACATCGAACTGGATCTCAACAGCGGTAAGATCCTTGAGAGT
TTTCGCCCCGAAGAACGTTTTCCAATGATGAGCACTTTTAAAGTTCTGCTATGTGGCGCGGTATTATCCC
GTGTTGACGCCGGGCAAGAGCAACTCGGTCGCCGCATACACTATTCTCAGAATGACTTGGTTGAGTACTC
ACCAGTCACAGAAAAGCATCTTACGGATGGCATGACAGTAAGAGAATTATGCAGTGCTGCCATAACCATG
AGTGATAACACTGCGGCCAACTTACTTCTGACAACGATCGGAGGACCGAAGGAGCTAACCGCTTTTTTGC
ACAACATGGGGGATCATGTAACTCGCCTTGATCGTTGGGAACCGGAGCTGAATGAAGCCATACCAAACGA
CGAGCGTGACACCACGATGCCTGCAGCAATGGCAACAACGTTGCGCAAACTATTAACTGGCGAACTACTT
ACTCTAGCTTCCCGGCAACAATTAATAGACTGGATGGAGGCGGATAAAGTTGCAGGACCACTTCTGCGCT
CGGCCCTTCCGGCTGGCTGGTTTATTGCTGATAAATCTGGAGCCGGTGAGCGTGGGTCTCGCGGTATCAT
TGCAGCACTGGGGCCAGATGGTAAGCCCTCCCGTATCGTAGTTATCTACACGACGGGGAGTCAGGCAACT
ATGGATGAACGAAATAGACAGATCGCTGAGATAGGTGCCTCACTGATTAAGCATTGGTAACTGTCAGACC
AAGTTTACTCATATATACTTTAGATTGATTTAAAACTTCATTTTTAATTTAAAAGGATCTAGGCTGCTGC
TTGCAAACAAAAAAACCACCGCTACCAGCGGTGGTTTGTTTGCCGGATCAAGAGCTACCAACTCTTTTTC
CGAAGGTAACTGGCTTCAGCAGAGCGCAGATACCAAATACTGTCCTTCTAGTGTAGCCGTAGTTAGGCCA
CCACTTCAAGAACTCTGTAGCACCGCCTACATACCTCGCTCTGCTAATCCTGTTACCAGTGGCTGCTGCC
AGTGGCGATAAGTCGTGTCTTACCGGGTTGGACTCAAGACGATAGTTACCGGATAAGGCGCAGCGGTCGG
GCTGAACGGGGGGTTCGTGCACACAGCCCAGCTTGGAGCGAACGACCTACACCGAACTGAGATACCTACA
GCGTGAGCTATGAGAAAGCGCCACGCTTCCCGAAGGGAGAAAGGCGGACAGGTATCCGGTAAGCGGCAGG
GTCGGAACAGGAGAGCGCACGAGGGAGCTTCCAGGGGGAAACGCCTGGTATCTTTATAGTCCTGTCGGGT
TTCGCCACCTCTGACTTGAGCGTCGATTTTTGTGATGCTCGTCAGGGGGGCGGAGCCTATGGAAAAACGC
CAGCAACGGAGATGCGCCGCGTGCGGCTGCTGGAGATGGCGGACGCGATGGATATGTTCTGCCAAGGGTT
GGTTTGCGCATTCACAGTTCTCCGCAAGAATTGATTGGCTCCAATTCTTGGAGTGGTGAATCCGTTAGCG
AGGTGCCGCCGGCTTCCATTCAGGTCGAGGTGGCCCGGCTCCATGCACCGCGACGCAACGCGGGGAGGCA
GACAAGGTATAGGGCGGCGCCTACAATCCATGCCAACCCGTTCCATGTGCTCGCCGAGGCGGCATAAATC
GCCGTGACGATCAGCGGTCCAATGATCGAAGTTAGGCTGGTAAGAGCCGCGAGCGATCCTTGAAGCTGTC
CCTGATGGTCGTCATCTACCTGCCTGGACAGCATGGCCTGCAACGCGGGCATCCCGATGCCGCCGGAAGC
GAGAAGAATCATAATGGGGAAGGCCATCCAGCCTCGCGTCGGGGAGCTTTTTGCAAAAGCCTAGGCCTCC
AAAAAAGCCTCCTCACTACTTCTGGAATAGCTCAGAGGCCGAGGCGGCCTCGGCCTCTGCATAAATAAAA
AAAATTAGTCAGCCATG
Features (pLannotate 1.2.2; 15 found; start..end, strand, type, name):
     82..461     +  enhancer       CMV enhancer: human cytomegalovirus immediate early enhancer
    462..665     +  promoter       CMV promoter: human cytomegalovirus (CMV) immediate early promoter
    799..1274    +  intron         β-globin intron: internally truncated intron from human β-globin
   1278..1337    +  CDS            HBB (fragment): HBB_COLGU - Experimental evidence at transcript level: Swiss-Prot protein existence level 2. Involved in oxygen transport from the lung to the various peripheral tissues. From Colobus guereza (Mantled guereza) (Eastern black-and-white colobus monkey).
   1332..1748    +  CDS            gag (truncated): truncated Moloney murine leukemia virus (MMLV) gag gene lacking the start codon
   2940..3644    +  CDS            mCherry: mCherry is a basic (constitutively fluorescent) red fluorescent protein published in 2004, derived from Discosoma sp.. It is reported to be a very rapidly-maturing monomer with low acid sensitivity.
   3672..3879    +  polyA_signal   bGH poly(A) signal: bovine growth hormone polyadenylation signal
   3879..3938    +  CDS            Pol (fragment): POL1_MOUSE - Experimental evidence at transcript level: Swiss-Prot protein existence level 2. From Mus musculus (Mouse).
   3942..4019    +  CDS            HBB (fragment): HBB_PONPY - Experimental evidence at transcript level: Swiss-Prot protein existence level 2. Involved in oxygen transport from the lung to the various peripheral tissues. From Pongo pygmaeus (Bornean orangutan).
   4023..4417    +  polyA_signal   β-globin poly(A): human β-globin polyadenylation signal
   4835..4939    +  promoter       AmpR promoter: bla
   4940..5800    +  CDS            AmpR: β-lactamase; bla; confers resistance to ampicillin, carbenicillin, and related antibiotics
   5874..6435    +  rep_origin     ori: high-copy-number ColE1/pMB1/pBR322/pUC origin of replication
   6600..6901    -  CDS            TcR (fragment): tetracycline efflux protein; tet; confers resistance to tetracycline
   6924..7017    -  rep_origin     SV40 ori (fragment): SV40 origin of replication
