[The description below was written by a language model from this plasmid's Addgene catalogue record and pLannotate feature annotations shown in this document.]
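Description:
pGag-mCherry is a mammalian expression plasmid, listed on a pcDNA3 backbone, that produces the Gag polyprotein of Moloney murine leukemia virus fused at its C terminus to the red fluorescent protein mCherry. It is maintained in bacteria through a high-copy ColE1/pUC-type origin and an ampicillin resistance gene (β-lactamase with its own promoter). The sequence annotation shows no mammalian drug-selection cassette. The catalogue lists mCherry itself as the selectable marker, so expressing cells are identified by fluorescence. Small fragments of a tetracycline resistance gene and an SV40 origin are also annotated, apparently as backbone remnants.

The catalogue gives the promoter as CAG, but the feature table annotates a CMV enhancer and CMV immediate-early promoter followed by a truncated human β-globin intron. These are elements of a CMV-driven, intron-containing expression cassette rather than a classic CAG arrangement, and the discrepancy should be kept in mind. Downstream, the annotation tool labels only the first part of the gag region as a feature, leaving the stretch up to mCherry unannotated. This gap is consistent with the remainder of the full Gag open reading frame, which the record says was taken from an earlier MLV Gag-YFP plasmid by Gibson cloning. The fusion is followed by a bGH polyadenylation signal, then short Pol and β-globin fragments and a second β-globin poly(A) signal that probably carry over from the parental vector.

Retroviral Gag alone can drive assembly and budding of virus-like particles, so a fluorescent Gag fusion allows particle production, release and uptake to be visualised. The associated work concerns live-cell transcriptomics with engineered virus-like particles.
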