Addgene plasmid #212631: pGag-mCherry
Purpose: Expression vector for an MLV Gag-mCherry fusion protein
Depositing lab: Paul Blainey. Depositing organization: Broad Institute. Publication: Live-cell transcriptomics with engineered virus-like particles. Najia MA, Le A, Borrajo J, Pruett L, Tsai F, Ogi R, Huang JY, Griffith LG, Daley GQ, Blainey PC. Cell. 2026 Sep 1:S0092-8674(26)00932-3. doi: 10.1016/j.cell.2026.08.005. PubMed 42679822.
Backbone
  Vector backbone: pcDNA3
  Vector type: Mammalian Expression
  Selectable markers: mCherry
Growth in bacteria
  Bacterial resistance: Ampicillin, 100 μg/mL
  Growth temperature: 30°C
  Growth strain: NEB Stable
  Copy number: High Copy
Gene/Insert
  Gene/Insert name: MLV Gag (UniProt ID: P03332)
  Species: MoMLV
  Entrez Gene: gag (a.k.a. MLVgp8)
  Promoter: CAG
  Tag / fusion protein: mCherry (C terminal on insert)
  Cloning method: Gibson Cloning
  Sequencing primers: 5′ CGCAAATGGGCGGTAGGCGTG
Resource information
  A portion of this plasmid was derived from a plasmid made by: The MLV Gag ORF was cloned from MLV Gag-YFP (Addgene Plasmid #1813, a gift from Walther Mothes)
Terms and licenses: Academic/Nonprofit Terms; Industry Terms: Not Available to Industry
Depositor comments: Please visit https://doi.org/10.1101/2024.10.01.616098 for bioRxiv preprint.
How to cite: pGag-mCherry was a gift from Paul Blainey (Addgene plasmid # 212631 ; http://n2t.net/addgene:212631 ; RRID:Addgene_212631)
